Addgene plasmid #143221: TFORF0526
Purpose: Lentiviral vector for overexpressing transcription factor ORFs with unique 24-bp barcodes. Barcodes facilitate identification of transcription factors in pooled screens.
Depositing lab: Feng Zhang. Depositing organization: Broad Institute. Publication: A transcription factor atlas of directed differentiation. Joung J, Ma S, Tay T, Geiger-Schuller KR, Kirchgatterer PC, Verdine VK, Guo B, Arias-Garcia MA, Allen WE, Singh A, Kuksenko O, Abudayyeh OO, Gootenberg JS, Fu Z, Macrae RK, Buenrostro JD, Regev A, Zhang F. Cell. 2023 Jan 5;186(1):209-229.e26. doi: 10.1016/j.cell.2022.11.026. PubMed 36608654.
Backbone
  Vector backbone: pLX_TRC317
  Backbone manufacturer: Broad Institute Genetic Perturbation Platform
  Backbone size w/o insert (bp): 8264
  Vector type: Mammalian Expression, Lentiviral
  Selectable markers: Puromycin
Growth in bacteria
  Bacterial resistance: Ampicillin, 100 μg/mL
  Growth temperature: 37°C
  Growth strain: NEB Stable
  Copy number: High Copy
Gene/Insert
  Gene/Insert name: PAX7
  Species: H. sapiens (human)
  Insert size (bp): 1619
  Entrez Gene: PAX7 (a.k.a. CMYP19, HUP1, MYOSCO, PAX7B, RMS2)
  Promoter: EF1a
  Cloning method: Unknown
  Sequencing primers: 5′ GGGTGGAGACTGAAGTTAGGCCAG; 3′ CACATAGCGTAAAAGGAGCAACATAG
Terms and licenses: Academic/Nonprofit Terms; Industry Terms: Not Available to Industry
Depositor comments: NM_001135254,ENST00000420770 . The transcription factor ORF portion of this plasmid was synthesized by Genewiz. Please test multiple small colonies in case of plasmid recombination. To make this collection available in a timely manner, a portion of this collection was not fully sequenced by Addgene. If an Addgene verified full plasmid sequence is not available, please contact us prior to placing an order to request the full sequence.
How to cite: TFORF0526 was a gift from Feng Zhang (Addgene plasmid # 143221 ; http://n2t.net/addgene:143221 ; RRID:Addgene_143221)
