[The description below was written by a language model from this plasmid's Addgene catalogue record and pLannotate feature annotations shown in this document.]
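Description:
TFORF0526 is a lentiviral mammalian expression plasmid built on the pLX_TRC317 backbone and carrying the human PAX7 open reading frame, one member of a barcoded transcription factor ORF collection. In bacteria it is maintained through a high-copy ColE1/pUC-type origin and selected with ampicillin via the β-lactamase gene. An f1 origin and remnants of a lac/lacZα cloning region flanked by T7 and T3 promoters are also present in the backbone. The depositor notes that the plasmid can recombine, as is common for LTR-containing vectors, and that the ORF portion was made by gene synthesis.

The viral portion has a third-generation, self-inactivating layout. An RSV promoter drives a truncated HIV-1 5' LTR, followed by the Ψ packaging signal with a gag fragment, the Rev response element, a cPPT/CTS, and a ΔU3 3' LTR with a downstream SV40 polyadenylation signal. Within this transfer cassette, an SV40 early promoter/origin region expresses puromycin N-acetyltransferase, allowing selection of transduced cells. A separate EF-1α promoter drives strong constitutive expression of PAX7, a paired-box factor involved in muscle stem cell proliferation, myogenesis and muscle regeneration. A WPRE sits downstream of the ORF to enhance transcript expression.

The record states that each construct carries a unique 24-bp barcode, but the barcode is not annotated in the feature table. A short U6 promoter fragment annotated between the ORF and the WPRE is probably just a sequence match rather than a functional promoter. The construct is intended for PAX7 overexpression, alone or within pooled screens in which barcode readout identifies the transcription factor delivered to each cell, as in directed-differentiation studies.
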