Features (pLannotate 1.2.2; 31 found; start..end, strand, type, name):
      5..231     +  promoter       RSV promoter: Rous sarcoma virus enhancer/promoter
    232..412     +  LTR            5' LTR (truncated): truncated 5' long terminal repeat (LTR) from HIV-1
    459..584     +  misc_feature   HIV-1 Ψ: packaging signal of human immunodeficiency virus type 1
    568..931     +  CDS            HIV-1 gag (fragment): gag protein from human immunodeficiency virus 1; gag
   1077..1310    +  misc_feature   RRE: The Rev response element (RRE) of HIV-1 allows for Rev-dependent mRNA export from the nucleus to the cytoplasm.
   1687..1713    +  CDS            Rev (fragment): human immunodeficiency virus 1 (HIV-1) Rev protein; rev; enhances nuclear export of unspliced and incompletely spliced viral mRNAs
   1720..1743    +  promoter       SV40 promoter (fragment): SV40 early promoter
   1744..1815    +  promoter       SV40 promoter (fragment): SV40 enhancer and early promoter
   1839..1974    +  rep_origin     SV40 ori: SV40 origin of replication
   2020..2616    +  CDS            PuroR (fragment): puromycin N-acetyltransferase; pac from Streptomyces; confers resistance to puromycin
   2665..2782    +  misc_feature   cPPT/CTS: central polypurine tract and central termination sequence of HIV-1
   2847..2913    +  CDS            small t antigen (fragment): SV40 (simian virus 40) small t antigen
   2920..4098    +  promoter       EF-1α promoter: strong constitutive promoter for human elongation factor EF-1α
   4115..5629    +  CDS            PAX7: PAX7_HUMAN - Also known as HUP1. Experimental evidence at protein level: Swiss-Prot protein existence level 1. Transcription factor that is involved in the regulation of muscle stem cells proliferation, playing a role in myogenesis and muscle regeneration. From Homo sapiens (Human).
   5645..5698    +  promoter       U6 promoter (fragment): RNA polymerase III promoter for human U6 snRNA
   5740..6328    +  misc_feature   WPRE: woodchuck hepatitis virus posttranscriptional regulatory element
   6379..6398    +  misc_feature   cPPT/CTS (fragment): central polypurine tract and central termination sequence of HIV-1
   6400..6633    +  LTR            3' LTR (ΔU3): self-inactivating 3' long terminal repeat (LTR) from HIV-1
   6711..6832    +  polyA_signal   SV40 poly(A) signal: SV40 polyadenylation signal
   6872..7007    +  rep_origin     SV40 ori: SV40 origin of replication
   7028..7046    -  promoter       T7 promoter: promoter for bacteriophage T7 RNA polymerase
   7054..7209    +  CDS            lacZα (fragment): LacZα fragment of β-galactosidase; lacZ fragment
   7214..7642    +  rep_origin     f1 ori (sequence partly withheld): f1 bacteriophage origin of replication; arrow indicates direction of (+) strand synthesis
   7695..7799    +  promoter       AmpR promoter: bla
   7800..8660    +  CDS            AmpR: β-lactamase; bla; confers resistance to ampicillin, carbenicillin, and related antibiotics
   8831..9419    +  rep_origin     ori: high-copy-number ColE1/pMB1/pBR322/pUC origin of replication
   9602..9694    +  CDS            lacI (fragment): lac repressor; lacI; The lac repressor binds to the lac operator to inhibit transcription in E. coli. This inhibition can be relieved by adding lactose or isopropyl-β-D-thiogalactopyranoside (IPTG).
   9707..9728    +  protein_bind   CAP binding site: CAP binding activates transcription in the presence of cAMP. E. coli catabolite activator protein
   9743..9773    +  promoter       lac promoter: promoter for the E. coli lac operon
   9781..9797    +  protein_bind   lac operator: The lac repressor binds to the lac operator to inhibit transcription in E. coli. This inhibition can be relieved by adding lactose or isopropyl-β-D-thiogalactopyranoside (IPTG). lac repressor encoded by lacI
   9842..9860    +  promoter       T3 promoter: promoter for bacteriophage T3 RNA polymerase
>Addgene plasmid #143221 | TFORF0526 | addgene full sequence | sequence record 385853 | Addgene NGS Result
TTAATGTAGTCTTATGCAATACTCTTGTAGTCTTGCAACATGGTAACGATGAGTTAGCAACATGCCTTAC
AAGGAGAGAAAAAGCACCGTGCATGCCGATTGGTGGAAGTAAGGTGGTACGATCGTGCCTTATTAGGAAG
GCAACAGACGGGTCTGACATGGATTGGACGAACCACTGAATTGCCGCATTGCAGAGATATTGTATTTAAG
TGCCTAGCTCGATACATAAACGGGTCTCTCTGGTTAGACCAGATCTGAGCCTGGGAGCTCTCTGGCTAAC
TAGGGAACCCACTGCTTAAGCCTCAATAAAGCTTGCCTTGAGTGCTTCAAGTAGTGTGTGCCCGTCTGTT
GTGTGACTCTGGTAACTAGAGATCCCTCAGACCCTTTTAGTCAGTGTGGAAAATCTCTAGCAGTGGCGCC
CGAACAGGGACTTGAAAGCGAAAGGGAAACCAGAGGAGCTCTCTCGACGCAGGACTCGGCTTGCTGAAGC
GCGCACGGCAAGAGGCGAGGGGCGGCGACTGGTGAGTACGCCAAAAATTTTGACTAGCGGAGGCTAGAAG
GAGAGAGATGGGTGCGAGAGCGTCAGTATTAAGCGGGGGAGAATTAGATCGCGATGGGAAAAAATTCGGT
TAAGGCCAGGGGGAAAGAAAAAATATAAATTAAAACATATAGTATGGGCAAGCAGGGAGCTAGAACGATT
CGCAGTTAATCCTGGCCTGTTAGAAACATCAGAAGGCTGTAGACAAATACTGGGACAGCTACAACCATCC
CTTCAGACAGGATCAGAAGAACTTAGATCATTATATAATACAGTAGCAACCCTCTATTGTGTGCATCAAA
GGATAGAGATAAAAGACACCAAGGAAGCTTTAGACAAGATAGAGGAAGAGCAAAACAAAAGTAAGACCAC
CGCACAGCAAGCGGCCGCTGATCTTCAGACCTGGAGGAGGAGATATGAGGGACAATTGGAGAAGTGAATT
ATATAAATATAAAGTAGTAAAAATTGAACCATTAGGAGTAGCACCCACCAAGGCAAAGAGAAGAGTGGTG
CAGAGAGAAAAAAGAGCAGTGGGAATAGGAGCTTTGTTCCTTGGGTTCTTGGGAGCAGCAGGAAGCACTA
TGGGCGCAGCGTCAATGACGCTGACGGTACAGGCCAGACAATTATTGTCTGGTATAGTGCAGCAGCAGAA
CAATTTGCTGAGGGCTATTGAGGCGCAACAGCATCTGTTGCAACTCACAGTCTGGGGCATCAAGCAGCTC
CAGGCAAGAATCCTGGCTGTGGAAAGATACCTAAAGGATCAACAGCTCCTGGGGATTTGGGGTTGCTCTG
GAAAACTCATTTGCACCACTGCTGTGCCTTGGAATGCTAGTTGGAGTAATAAATCTCTGGAACAGATTTG
GAATCACACGACCTGGATGGAGTGGGACAGAGAAATTAACAATTACACAAGCTTAATACACTCCTTAATT
GAAGAATCGCAAAACCAGCAAGAAAAGAATGAACAAGAATTATTGGAATTAGATAAATGGGCAAGTTTGT
GGAATTGGTTTAACATAACAAATTGGCTGTGGTATATAAAATTATTCATAATGATAGTAGGAGGCTTGGT
AGGTTTAAGAATAGTTTTTGCTGTACTTTCTATAGTGAATAGAGTTAGGCAGGGATATTCACCATTATCG
TTTCAGACCCACCTCCCAACCCCGAGGGGACCCATGCATTGCATCTCAATTAGTCAGCAACCAGGTGTGG
AAAGTCCCCAGGCTCCCCAGCAGGCAGAAGTATGCAAAGCATGCGTCTCAATTAGTCAGCAACCATAGTC
CCGCCCCTAACTCCGCCCATCCCGCCCCTAACTCCGCCCAGTTCCGCCCATTCTCCGCCCCATGGCTGAC
TAATTTTTTTTATTTATGCAGAGGCCGAGGCCGCCTCGGCCTCTGAGCTATTCCAGAAGTAGTGAGGAGG
CTTTTTTGGAGGCCTAGGCTTTTGCAAAAAGCTTTCTAGAGGTACCACCGGAGCTTACCATGACCGAGTA
CAAGCCCACGGTGCGCCTCGCCACCCGCGACGACGTCCCCAGGGCCGTACGCACCCTCGCCGCCGCGTTC
GCCGACTACCCCGCCACGCGCCACACCGTCGATCCGGACCGCCACATCGAGCGGGTCACCGAGCTGCAAG
AACTCTTCCTCACGCGCGTCGGGCTCGACATCGGCAAGGTGTGGGTCGCGGACGACGGCGCCGCCGTGGC
GGTCTGGACCACGCCGGAGAGCGTCGAAGCGGGGGCGGTGTTCGCCGAGATCGGCCCGCGCATGGCCGAG
TTGAGCGGTTCCCGGCTGGCCGCGCAGCAACAGATGGAAGGCCTCCTGGCGCCGCACCGGCCCAAGGAGC
CCGCGTGGTTCCTGGCCACCGTCGGCGTCTCGCCCGACCACCAGGGCAAGGGTCTGGGCAGCGCCGTCGT
GCTCCCCGGAGTGGAGGCGGCCGAGCGCGCCGGGGTGCCCGCCTTCCTGGAGACCTCCGCGCCCCGCAAC
CTCCCCTTCTACGAGCGGCTCGGCTTCACCGTCACCGCCGACGTCGAGGTGCCCGAAGGACCGCGCACCT
GGTGCATGACCCGCAAGCCCGGTGCCAGTTAACGAATTCTAGATCTTGAGACAAATGGCAGTATTCATCC
ACAATTTTAAAAGAAAAGGGGGGATTGGGGGGTACAGTGCAGGGGAAAGAATAGTAGACATAATAGCAAC
AGACATACAAACTAAAGAATTACAAAAACAAATTACAAAAATTCAAAATTTTCGGGTTTATTACAGGGAC
AGCAGAGATCCACTTTGGCGCCGGCTCGAGGCCTGCAGGTGCAAAGATGGATAAAGTTTTAAACAGAGAG
GAATCTTTGCAGCTAATGGACCTTCTAGGTCTTGAAAGGAGTGGGAATTGGCTCCGGTGCCCGTCAGTGG
GCAGAGCGCACATCGCCCACAGTCCCCGAGAAGTTGGGGGGAGGGGTCGGCAATTGAACCGGTGCCTAGA
GAAGGTGGCGCGGGGTAAACTGGGAAAGTGATGTCGTGTACTGGCTCCGCCTTTTTCCCGAGGGTGGGGG
AGAACCGTATATAAGTGCAGTAGTCGCCGTGAACGTTCTTTTTCGCAACGGGTTTGCCGCCAGAACACAG
GTAAGTGCCGTGTGTGGTTCCCGCGGGCCTGGCCTCTTTACGGGTTATGGCCCTTGCGTGCCTTGAATTA
CTTCCACCTGGCTGCAGTACGTGATTCTTGATCCCGAGCTTCGGGTTGGAAGTGGGTGGGAGAGTTCGAG
GCCTTGCGCTTAAGGAGCCCCTTCGCCTCGTGCTTGAGTTGAGGCCTGGCCTGGGCGCTGGGGCCGCCGC
GTGCGAATCTGGTGGCACCTTCGCGCCTGTCTCGCTGCTTTCGATAAGTCTCTAGCCATTTAAAATTTTT
GATGACCTGCTGCGACGCTTTTTTTCTGGCAAGATAGTCTTGTAAATGCGGGCCAAGATCTGCACACTGG
TATTTCGGTTTTTGGGGCCGCGGGCGGCGACGGGGCCCGTGCGTCCCAGCGCACATGTTCGGCGAGGCGG
GGCCTGCGAGCGCGGCCACCGAGAATCGGACGGGGGTAGTCTCAAGCTGGCCGGCCTGCTCTGGTGCCTG
GCCTCGCGCCGCCGTGTATCGCCCCGCCCTGGGCGGCAAGGCTGGCCCGGTCGGCACCAGTTGCGTGAGC
GGAAAGATGGCCGCTTCCCGGCCCTGCTGCAGGGAGCTCAAAATGGAGGACGCGGCGCTCGGGAGAGCGG
GCGGGTGAGTCACCCACACAAAGGAAAAGGGCCTTTCCGTCCTCAGCCGTCGCTTCATGTGACTCCACGG
AGTACCGGGCGCCGTCCAGGCACCTCGATTAGTTCTCGAGCTTTTGGAGTACGTCGTCTTTAGGTTGGGG
GGAGGGGTTTTATGCGATGGAGTTTCCCCACACTGAGTGGGTGGAGACTGAAGTTAGGCCAGCTTGGCAC
TTGATGTAATTCTCCTTGGAATTTGCCCTTTTTGAGTTTGGATCTTGGTTCATTCTCAAGCCTCAGACAG
TGGTTCAAAGTTTTTTTCTTCCATTTCAGGTGTCGTGAGGCTAGCACCGCCACCATGGCGGCCCTTCCCG
GCACGGTACCGAGAATGATGCGGCCGGCTCCGGGGCAGAACTACCCCCGCACGGGATTCCCTTTGGAAGT
GTCCACCCCGCTTGGCCAAGGCCGGGTCAATCAGCTGGGAGGGGTCTTCATCAATGGGCGACCCCTGCCT
AACCACATCCGCCACAAGATAGTGGAGATGGCCCACCATGGCATCCGGCCCTGTGTCATCTCCCGACAGC
TGCGTGTCTCCCACGGCTGCGTCTCCAAGATTCTTTGCCGCTACCAGGAGACCGGGTCCATCCGGCCTGG
GGCCATCGGCGGCAGCAAGCCCAGACAGGTGGCGACTCCGGATGTAGAGAAAAAGATTGAGGAGTACAAG
AGGGAAAACCCAGGCATGTTCAGCTGGGAGATCCGGGACAGGCTGCTGAAGGATGGGCACTGTGACCGAA
GCACTGTGCCCTCAGGTTTAGTGAGTTCGATTAGCCGCGTGCTCAGAATCAAGTTCGGGAAGAAAGAGGA
GGAGGATGAAGCGGACAAGAAGGAGGACGACGGCGAAAAGAAGGCCAAACACAGCATCGACGGCATCCTG
GGCGACAAAGGGAACCGGCTGGACGAGGGCTCGGATGTGGAGTCGGAACCTGACCTCCCACTGAAGCGCA
AGCAGCGACGCAGTCGGACCACATTCACGGCCGAGCAGCTGGAGGAGCTGGAGAAGGCCTTTGAGAGGAC
CCACTACCCAGACATATACACCCGCGAGGAGCTGGCGCAGAGGACCAAGCTGACAGAGGCGCGTGTGCAG
GTCTGGTTCAGTAACCGCCGCGCCCGTTGGCGTAAGCAGGCAGGAGCCAACCAGCTGGCGGCGTTCAACC
ACCTTCTGCCAGGAGGCTTCCCACCCACCGGCATGCCCACGCTGCCCCCCTACCAGCTGCCGGACTCCAC
CTACCCCACCACCACCATCTCCCAAGATGGGGGCAGCACTGTGCACCGGCCTCAGCCCCTGCCACCGTCC
ACCATGCACCAGGGCGGGCTGGCTGCAGCGGCTGCAGCCGCCGACACCAGCTCTGCCTACGGAGCCCGCC
ACAGCTTCTCCAGCTACTCTGACAGCTTCATGAATCCGGCGGCGCCCTCCAACCACATGAACCCGGTCAG
CAACGGCCTGTCTCCTCAGGTGATGAGCATCTTGGGCAACCCCAGTGCGGTGCCCCCGCAGCCACAGGCT
GACTTCTCCATCTCCCCGCTGCATGGCGGCCTGGACTCGGCCACCTCCATCTCAGCCAGCTGCAGCCAGC
GGGCCGACTCCATCAAGCCAGGAGACAGCCTGCCCACCTCCCAGGCCTACTGCCCACCCACCTACAGCAC
CACCGGCTACAGCGTGGACCCCGTGGCCGGCTATCAGTACGGCCAGTACGGCCAGACTGCTGTTGATTAT
CTGGCCAAAAATGTGAGCCTCTCCACCCAGCGTCGCATGAAGCTCGGGGAGCACTCTGCTGTGCTGGGAC
TCCTGCCTGTGGAAACTGGCCAGGCCTACTAGTAATGAACTAGTCCGTAACTTGAAAGTATTTCGATTTC
TTGGCTTTATATATCTTGTGGAAAGGACGAGAAACCAGATCCGACCTAGGTCGCACGCGTTAAGTCGACA
ATCAACCTCTGGATTACAAAATTTGTGAAAGATTGACTGGTATTCTTAACTATGTTGCTCCTTTTACGCT
ATGTGGATACGCTGCTTTAATGCCTTTGTATCATGCTATTGCTTCCCGTATGGCTTTCATTTTCTCCTCC
TTGTATAAATCCTGGTTGCTGTCTCTTTATGAGGAGTTGTGGCCCGTTGTCAGGCAACGTGGCGTGGTGT
GCACTGTGTTTGCTGACGCAACCCCCACTGGTTGGGGCATTGCCACCACCTGTCAGCTCCTTTCCGGGAC
TTTCGCTTTCCCCCTCCCTATTGCCACGGCGGAACTCATCGCCGCCTGCCTTGCCCGCTGCTGGACAGGG
GCTCGGCTGTTGGGCACTGACAATTCCGTGGTGTTGTCGGGGAAATCATCGTCCTTTCCTTGGCTGCTCG
CCTGTGTTGCCACCTGGATTCTGCGCGGGACGTCCTTCTGCTACGTCCCTTCGGCCCTCAATCCAGCGGA
CCTTCCTTCCCGCGGCCTGCTGCCGGCTCTGCGGCCTCTTCCGCGTCTTCGCCTTCGCCCTCAGACGAGT
CGGATCTCCCTTTGGGCCGCCTCCCCGCGTCGACTTTAAGACCAATGACTTACAAGGCAGCTGTAGATCT
TAGCCACTTTTTAAAAGAAAAGGGGGGACTGGAAGGGCTAATTCACTCCCAACGAAGACAAGATCTGCTT
TTTGCTTGTACTGGGTCTCTCTGGTTAGACCAGATCTGAGCCTGGGAGCTCTCTGGCTAACTAGGGAACC
CACTGCTTAAGCCTCAATAAAGCTTGCCTTGAGTGCTTCAAGTAGTGTGTGCCCGTCTGTTGTGTGACTC
TGGTAACTAGAGATCCCTCAGACCCTTTTAGTCAGTGTGGAAAATCTCTAGCAGTACGTATAGTAGTTCA
TGTCATCTTATTATTCAGTATTTATAACTTGCAAAGAAATGAATATCAGAGAGTGAGAGGAACTTGTTTA
TTGCAGCTTATAATGGTTACAAATAAAGCAATAGCATCACAAATTTCACAAATAAAGCATTTTTTTCACT
GCATTCTAGTTGTGGTTTGTCCAAACTCATCAATGTATCTTATCATGTCTGGCTCTAGCTATCCCGCCCC
TAACTCCGCCCATCCCGCCCCTAACTCCGCCCAGTTCCGCCCATTCTCCGCCCCATGGCTGACTAATTTT
TTTTATTTATGCAGAGGCCGAGGCCGCCTCGGCCTCTGAGCTATTCCAGAAGTAGTGAGGAGGCTTTTTT
GGAGGCCTAGGGACGTACCCAATTCGCCCTATAGTGAGTCGTATTACGCGCGCTCACTGGCCGTCGTTTT
ACAACGTCGTGACTGGGAAAACCCTGGCGTTACCCAACTTAATCGCCTTGCAGCACATCCCCCTTTCGCC
AGCTGGCGTAATAGCGAAGAGGCCCGCACCGATCGCCCTTCCCAACAGTTGCGCAGCCTGAATGGCGAAT
GGG
[124 nt withheld, positions 7214-7337]
C
[91 nt withheld, positions 7339-7429]
A
[49 nt withheld, positions 7431-7479]
CCTTTGACGTTGGAGTCCACGTTCTTT
[37 nt withheld, positions 7507-7543]
ACCCTATCTCGGTCTATTCTTTTGATTTATAAGGGATTTTGCCGATTTCGGCCTATTGGTTAAAAAATGA
GCTGATTTAACAAAAATTTAACGCGAATTTTAACAAAATATTAACGCTTACAATTTAGGTGGCACTTTTC
GGGGAAATGTGCGCGGAACCCCTATTTGTTTATTTTTCTAAATACATTCAAATATGTATCCGCTCATGAG
ACAATAACCCTGATAAATGCTTCAATAATATTGAAAAAGGAAGAGTATGAGTATTCAACATTTCCGTGTC
GCCCTTATTCCCTTTTTTGCGGCATTTTGCCTTCCTGTTTTTGCTCACCCAGAAACGCTGGTGAAAGTAA
AAGATGCTGAAGATCAGTTGGGTGCACGAGTGGGTTACATCGAACTGGATCTCAACAGCGGTAAGATCCT
TGAGAGTTTTCGCCCCGAAGAACGTTTTCCAATGATGAGCACTTTTAAAGTTCTGCTATGTGGCGCGGTA
TTATCCCGTATTGACGCCGGGCAAGAGCAACTCGGTCGCCGCATACACTATTCTCAGAATGACTTGGTTG
AGTACTCACCAGTCACAGAAAAGCATCTTACGGATGGCATGACAGTAAGAGAATTATGCAGTGCTGCCAT
AACCATGAGTGATAACACTGCGGCCAACTTACTTCTGACAACGATCGGAGGACCGAAGGAGCTAACCGCT
TTTTTGCACAACATGGGGGATCATGTAACTCGCCTTGATCGTTGGGAACCGGAGCTGAATGAAGCCATAC
CAAACGACGAGCGTGACACCACGATGCCTGTAGCAATGGCAACAACGTTGCGCAAACTATTAACTGGCGA
ACTACTTACTCTAGCTTCCCGGCAACAATTAATAGACTGGATGGAGGCGGATAAAGTTGCAGGACCACTT
CTGCGCTCGGCCCTTCCGGCTGGCTGGTTTATTGCTGATAAATCTGGAGCCGGTGAGCGTGGGTCTCGCG
GTATCATTGCAGCACTGGGGCCAGATGGTAAGCCCTCCCGTATCGTAGTTATCTACACGACGGGGAGTCA
GGCAACTATGGATGAACGAAATAGACAGATCGCTGAGATAGGTGCCTCACTGATTAAGCATTGGTAACTG
TCAGACCAAGTTTACTCATATATACTTTAGATTGATTTAAAACTTCATTTTTAATTTAAAAGGATCTAGG
TGAAGATCCTTTTTGATAATCTCATGACCAAAATCCCTTAACGTGAGTTTTCGTTCCACTGAGCGTCAGA
CCCCGTAGAAAAGATCAAAGGATCTTCTTGAGATCCTTTTTTTCTGCGCGTAATCTGCTGCTTGCAAACA
AAAAAACCACCGCTACCAGCGGTGGTTTGTTTGCCGGATCAAGAGCTACCAACTCTTTTTCCGAAGGTAA
CTGGCTTCAGCAGAGCGCAGATACCAAATACTGTTCTTCTAGTGTAGCCGTAGTTAGGCCACCACTTCAA
GAACTCTGTAGCACCGCCTACATACCTCGCTCTGCTAATCCTGTTACCAGTGGCTGCTGCCAGTGGCGAT
AAGTCGTGTCTTACCGGGTTGGACTCAAGACGATAGTTACCGGATAAGGCGCAGCGGTCGGGCTGAACGG
GGGGTTCGTGCACACAGCCCAGCTTGGAGCGAACGACCTACACCGAACTGAGATACCTACAGCGTGAGCT
ATGAGAAAGCGCCACGCTTCCCGAAGGGAGAAAGGCGGACAGGTATCCGGTAAGCGGCAGGGTCGGAACA
GGAGAGCGCACGAGGGAGCTTCCAGGGGGAAACGCCTGGTATCTTTATAGTCCTGTCGGGTTTCGCCACC
TCTGACTTGAGCGTCGATTTTTGTGATGCTCGTCAGGGGGGCGGAGCCTATGGAAAAACGCCAGCAACGC
GGCCTTTTTACGGTTCCTGGCCTTTTGCTGGCCTTTTGCTCACATGTTCTTTCCTGCGTTATCCCCTGAT
TCTGTGGATAACCGTATTACCGCCTTTGAGTGAGCTGATACCGCTCGCCGCAGCCGAACGACCGAGCGCA
GCGAGTCAGTGAGCGAGGAAGCGGAAGAGCGCCCAATACGCAAACCGCCTCTCCCCGCGCGTTGGCCGAT
TCATTAATGCAGCTGGCACGACAGGTTTCCCGACTGGAAAGCGGGCAGTGAGCGCAACGCAATTAATGTG
AGTTAGCTCACTCATTAGGCACCCCAGGCTTTACACTTTATGCTTCCGGCTCGTATGTTGTGTGGAATTG
TGAGCGGATAACAATTTCACACAGGAAACAGCTATGACCATGATTACGCCAAGCGCGCAATTAACCCTCA
CTAAAGGGAACAAAAGCTGGAGCTGCAAGC
