>Addgene plasmid #143221 | TFORF0526 | depositor partial sequence | sequence record 281801 | Insert
ACCGCCACCATGGCGGCCCTTCCCGGCACGGTACCGAGAATGATGCGGCCGGCTCCGGGGCAGAACTACC
CCCGCACGGGATTCCCTTTGGAAGTGTCCACCCCGCTTGGCCAAGGCCGGGTCAATCAGCTGGGAGGGGT
CTTCATCAATGGGCGACCCCTGCCTAACCACATCCGCCACAAGATAGTGGAGATGGCCCACCATGGCATC
CGGCCCTGTGTCATCTCCCGACAGCTGCGTGTCTCCCACGGCTGCGTCTCCAAGATTCTTTGCCGCTACC
AGGAGACCGGGTCCATCCGGCCTGGGGCCATCGGCGGCAGCAAGCCCAGACAGGTGGCGACTCCGGATGT
AGAGAAAAAGATTGAGGAGTACAAGAGGGAAAACCCAGGCATGTTCAGCTGGGAGATCCGGGACAGGCTG
CTGAAGGATGGGCACTGTGACCGAAGCACTGTGCCCTCAGGTTTAGTGAGTTCGATTAGCCGCGTGCTCA
GAATCAAGTTCGGGAAGAAAGAGGAGGAGGATGAAGCGGACAAGAAGGAGGACGACGGCGAAAAGAAGGC
CAAACACAGCATCGACGGCATCCTGGGCGACAAAGGGAACCGGCTGGACGAGGGCTCGGATGTGGAGTCG
GAACCTGACCTCCCACTGAAGCGCAAGCAGCGACGCAGTCGGACCACATTCACGGCCGAGCAGCTGGAGG
AGCTGGAGAAGGCCTTTGAGAGGACCCACTACCCAGACATATACACCCGCGAGGAGCTGGCGCAGAGGAC
CAAGCTGACAGAGGCGCGTGTGCAGGTCTGGTTCAGTAACCGCCGCGCCCGTTGGCGTAAGCAGGCAGGA
GCCAACCAGCTGGCGGCGTTCAACCACCTTCTGCCAGGAGGCTTCCCACCCACCGGCATGCCCACGCTGC
CCCCCTACCAGCTGCCGGACTCCACCTACCCCACCACCACCATCTCCCAAGATGGGGGCAGCACTGTGCA
CCGGCCTCAGCCCCTGCCACCGTCCACCATGCACCAGGGCGGGCTGGCTGCAGCGGCTGCAGCCGCCGAC
ACCAGCTCTGCCTACGGAGCCCGCCACAGCTTCTCCAGCTACTCTGACAGCTTCATGAATCCGGCGGCGC
CCTCCAACCACATGAACCCGGTCAGCAACGGCCTGTCTCCTCAGGTGATGAGCATCTTGGGCAACCCCAG
TGCGGTGCCCCCGCAGCCACAGGCTGACTTCTCCATCTCCCCGCTGCATGGCGGCCTGGACTCGGCCACC
TCCATCTCAGCCAGCTGCAGCCAGCGGGCCGACTCCATCAAGCCAGGAGACAGCCTGCCCACCTCCCAGG
CCTACTGCCCACCCACCTACAGCACCACCGGCTACAGCGTGGACCCCGTGGCCGGCTATCAGTACGGCCA
GTACGGCCAGACTGCTGTTGATTATCTGGCCAAAAATGTGAGCCTCTCCACCCAGCGTCGCATGAAGCTC
GGGGAGCACTCTGCTGTGCTGGGACTCCTGCCTGTGGAAACTGGCCAGGCCTACTAGTAATGAACTAGTC
CGTAACTTGAAAGTATTTCGATTTCTTGGCTTTATATATCTTGTGGAAAGGACGAGAAACCAGATCCGAC
CTAGGTCGC
