>Addgene plasmid #143221 | TFORF0526 | depositor partial sequence | sequence record 281802 | Barcode
GAAACCAGATCCGACCTAGGTCGC
